Addgene plasmid #47928: pcDNA-T1ER
Purpose: T1ER is a calcium sensor targeted to ER
Depositing lab: Tobias Meyer. Depositing organization: Stanford University. Publication: Regulators of Calcium Homeostasis Identified by Inference of Kinetic Model Parameters from Live Single Cells Perturbed by siRNA. Bandara S, Malmersjo S, Meyer T. Sci Signal. 2013 Jul 9;6(283):ra56. doi: 10.1126/scisignal.2003649. PubMed 23838183.
Backbone
  Vector backbone: pcDNA3
  Backbone manufacturer: Invitrogen
  Backbone size w/o insert (bp): 5400
  Total vector size (bp): 7400
  Vector type: Mammalian Expression
  Selectable markers: Neomycin (select with G418)
Growth in bacteria
  Bacterial resistance: Ampicillin, 100 μg/mL
  Growth temperature: 37°C
  Growth strain: DH5alpha
  Copy number: High Copy
Gene/Insert
  Gene/Insert name: T1ER
  Species: Synthetic
  Insert size (bp): 1986
  Mutation: KDEL
  Promoter: CMV
  Cloning method: Restriction Enzyme; 5′ cloning site BamHI (destroyed during cloning); 3′ cloning site EcoRI (not destroyed)
  Sequencing primers: 5′ CMV Forward; 3′ BGH Reverse
Terms and licenses: Academic/Nonprofit Terms; Industry Terms: Not Available to Industry
Depositor comments: Ratiometric calcium sensor targeted to ER with KDEL sequence. The CFP fragment of Addgene plasmid 36325 pcDNA-D1ER was replaced with the brighter fluorescent protein mTurquoise.
How to cite: pcDNA-T1ER was a gift from Tobias Meyer (Addgene plasmid # 47928 ; http://n2t.net/addgene:47928 ; RRID:Addgene_47928)
