[The description below was written by a language model from this plasmid's Addgene catalogue record.]
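Description:
pcDNA-T1ER is a mammalian expression plasmid built on the Invitrogen pcDNA3 backbone, about 7.4 kb in total, of which roughly 2 kb is insert. It is maintained as a high-copy plasmid in E. coli under ampicillin selection. It also carries the pcDNA3 neomycin resistance marker, so transfected mammalian cells can be selected with G418 to establish stable lines. No feature table accompanies the record, so this description rests on the catalogue fields alone.

The payload is T1ER, a synthetic, genetically encoded calcium sensor expressed from the strong constitutive CMV promoter. The insert was cloned between BamHI and EcoRI sites; the 5′ BamHI site was destroyed during cloning and the EcoRI site was retained. The sensor carries a KDEL sequence, the classic endoplasmic reticulum retention signal, which keeps it in the ER lumen so that it reports calcium in that compartment rather than in the cytosol. According to the depositor, T1ER derives from the earlier ER sensor construct pcDNA-D1ER: the CFP portion was replaced with the brighter cyan protein mTurquoise. The readout is ratiometric, meaning calcium is inferred from the ratio of two fluorescence signals rather than from absolute intensity, which makes measurements less sensitive to expression level. The record does not spell out the remaining sensor components, such as the partner fluorophore or the calcium-binding module.

The construct is intended for live-cell imaging of ER calcium. The associated publication used single-cell measurements combined with siRNA perturbation and kinetic modelling to identify regulators of calcium homeostasis.
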