>Addgene plasmid #47928 | pcDNA-T1ER | depositor partial sequence | sequence record 68739 | pcDNA-T1ER sequence 1986 bps
ATGCTGCTGCCCGTCCCCCTGCTGCTGGGCCTGCTGGGCGCCGCCGCCGACGTGAGCAAGGGCGAGGAGC
TGTTCACCGGGGTGGTGCCCATCCTGGTCGAGCTGGACGGCGACGTAAACGGCCACAAGTTCAGCGTGTC
CGGCGAGGGCGAGGGCGATGCCACCTACGGCAAGCTGACCCTGAAGTTCATCTGCACCACCGGCAAGCTG
CCCGTGCCCTGGCCCACCCTCGTGACCACCCTGTCCTGGGGCGTGCAGTGCTTCGCCCGCTACCCCGACC
ACATGAAGCAGCACGACTTCTTCAAGTCCGCCATGCCCGAAGGCTACGTCCAGGAGCGCACCATCTTCTT
CAAGGACGACGGCAACTACAAGACCCGCGCCGAGGTGAAGTTCGAGGGCGACACCCTGGTGAACCGCATC
GAGCTGAAGGGCATCGACTTCAAGGAGGACGGCAACATCCTGGGGCACAAGCTGGAGTACAACTACATCA
GCGACAACGTCTATATCACCGCCGACAAGCAGAAGAACGGCATCAAGGCCAACTTCAAGATCCGCCACAA
CATCGAGGACGGCGGCGTGCAGCTCGCCGACCACTACCAGCAGAACACCCCCATCGGCGACGGCCCCGTG
CTGCTGCCCGACAACCACTACCTGAGCACCCAGTCCAAGCTGAGCAAAGACCCCAACGAGAAGCGCGATC
ACATGGTCCTGCTGGAGTTCGTGACCGCCGCCCGCATGCATGACCAACTGACAGAAGAGCAGATTGCAAA
ATTCAAAGAAGCCTTCTCATTATTCGACAAGGATGGGGACGGCACCATCACCACAAAGGAACTTGGCACC
GTTATGAGGTCGCTTGGACAAAACCCAACGGAAGCAGAATTGCAGGATATGATCAATGAAGTCGATGCTG
ATGGCAATGGAACGATTTACTTTCCTGAATTTCTTACTATGATGGCTAGAAAAATGAAGGACACAGACAG
CGAAGAGAGAATCCGAAAAGCATTCCGTGTTTTTGACAAGGATGGGAACGGCTACATCAGCGCTGCTGAA
TTACGTCACGTCATGACAAACCTCGGGGAGAAGTTAACAGATGAAGAAGTTGATGAAATGATAAGGGAAG
CAGATATCGATGGTGATGGCCAAGTAAACTATGAAGAGTTTGTACAAATGATGACAGCAAAGGGGGGGAA
GAGGGAGTGGGAGAAAAACTTCATTGCCGTCAGCGCTGCCAACGAGTTCGAGAAGATCTCCAGCTCCGGG
GCACTGGAGCTCATGGTGAGCAAGGGCGAGGAGCTGTTCACCGGGGTGGTGCCCATCCTGGTCGAGCTGG
ACGGCGACGTAAACGGCCACAAGTTCAGCGTGTCCGGCGAGGGCGAGGGCGATGCCACCTACGGCAAGCT
GACCCTGAAGTTCATCTGCACCACCGGCAAGCTGCCCGTGCCCTGGCCCACCCTCGTGACCACCTTCGGC
TACGGCCTGATGTGCTTCGCCCGCTACCCCGACCACATGAAGCAGCACGACTTCTTCAAGTCCGCCATGC
CCGAAGGCTACGTCCAGGAGCGCACCATCTTCTTCAAGGACGACGGCAACTACAAGACCCGCGCCGAGGT
GAAGTTCGAGGGCGACACCCTGGTGAACCGCATCGAGCTGAAGGGCATCGACTTCAAGGAGGACGGCAAC
ATCCTGGGGCACAAGCTGGAGTACAACTACAACAGCCACAACGTCTATATCATGGCCGACAAGCAGAAGA
ACGGCATCAAGGTGAACTTCAAGATCCGCCACAACATCGAGGACGGCAGCGTGCAGCTCGCCGACCACTA
CCAGCAGAACACCCCCATCGGCGACGGCCCCGTGCTGCTGCCCGACAACCACTACCTGAGCTACCAGTCC
GCCCTGAGCAAAGACCCCAACGAGAAGCGCGATCACATGGTCCTGCTGGAGTTCGTGACCGCCGCCGGGA
TCACTCTCGGCAAGGACGAGCTGTAA
