>Addgene plasmid #47928 | pcDNA-T1ER | addgene partial sequence | sequence record 72083 | T7 5'-TAATACGACTCACTATAGGG-3'
CCGTCCCTGCTGCTGGGCCTGCTGGGCGCCGCCGCCGACGTGAGCAAGGGCGAGGAGCTGTTCACCGGGG
TGGTGCCCATCCTGGTCGAGCTGGACGGCGACGTAAACGGCCACAAGTTCAGCGTGTCCGGCGAGGGCGA
GGGCGATGCCACCTACGGCAAGCTGACCCTGAAGTTCATCTGCACCACCGGCAAGCTGCCCGTGCCCTGG
CCCACCCTCGTGACCACCCTGTCCTGGGGCGTGCAGTGCTTCGCCCGCTACCCCGACCACATGAAGCAGC
ACGACTTCTTCAAGTCCGCCATGCCCGAAGGCTACGTCCAGGAGCGCACCATCTTCTTCAAGGACGACGG
CAACTACAAGACCCGCGCCGAGGTGAAGTTCGAGGGCGACACCCTGGTGAACCGCATCGAGCTGAAGGGC
ATCGACTTCAAGGAGGACGGCAACATCCTGGGGCACAAGCTGGAGTACAACTACATCAGCGACAACGTCT
ATATCACCGCCGACAAGCAGAAGAACGGCATCAAGGCCAACTTCAAGATCCGCCACAACATCGAGGACGG
CGGCGTGCAGCTCGCCGACCACTACCAGCAGAACACCCCCATCGGCGACGGCCCCGTGCTGCTGCCCGAC
AACCACTACCTGAGCACCCAGTCCAAGCTGAGCAAAGACCCCAACGAGAAGCGCGATCACATGGTCCTGC
TGGAGTTCGTGACCGCCGCCCGCATGCATGACCAACTGACAGAAGAGCAGATTGCAAAATTCAAAGAAGC
CTTCTCATTATTCGACAAGGATGGGGACGGCACCATCACCACAAAGGAACTTGGCACCGTT
