>Addgene plasmid #47928 | pcDNA-T1ER | addgene partial sequence | sequence record 72084 | BGH-rev 5'-TAGAAGGCACAGTCGAGG-3'
TATAGAATAGGGCCCTCTAGATGCATGCTCGAGCGGCCGCCAGTGTGATGGATACCTGCAGAATTCTTAC
AGCTCGTCCTTGCCGAGAGTGATCCCGGCGGCGGTCACGAACTCCAGCAGGACCATGTGATCGCGCTTCT
CGTTGGGGTCTTTGCTCAGGGCGGACTGGTAGCTCAGGTAGTGGTTGTCGGGCAGCAGCACGGGGCCGTC
GCCGATGGGGGTGTTCTGCTGGTAGTGGTCGGCGAGCTGCACGCTGCCGTCCTCGATGTTGTGGCGGATC
TTGAAGTTCACCTTGATGCCGTTCTTCTGCTTGTCGGCCATGATATAGACGTTGTGGCTGTTGTAGTTGT
ACTCCAGCTTGTGCCCCAGGATGTTGCCGTCCTCCTTGAAGTCGATGCCCTTCAGCTCGATGCGGTTCAC
CAGGGTGTCGCCCTCGAACTTCACCTCGGCGCGGGTCTTGTAGTTGCCGTCGTCCTTGAAGAAGATGGTG
CGCTCCTGGACGTAGCCTTCGGGCATGGCGGACTTGAAGAAGTCGTGCTGCTTCATGTGGTCGGGGTAGC
GGGCGAAGCACATCAGGCCGTAGCCGAAGGTGGTCACGAGGGTGGGCCAGGGCACGGGCAGCTTGCCGGT
GGTGCAGATGAACTTCAGGGTCAGCTTGCCGTAGGTGGCATCGCCCTCGCCCTCGCCGGACACGCTGAAC
TTGTGGCCGTTTACGTCGCCGTCCAGCTCGACCAGGATGGGCACCACCCCGGTGAACAGCTCCTCGCCCT
TGCTCACCATGAGCTCCAGTGCCCCGGAGCTGGAGATCTTCTCGAACTCGTTGGCAGCGCTGACGGCAAT
GAAGTTTTTCTCCCACTCCCTCTTCCCCCCCTTTGCTGTCATCATTTGTACAA
