>Addgene plasmid #47928 | pcDNA-T1ER | addgene partial sequence | sequence record 131458 | CMV-F 5'-CGCAAATGGGCGGTAGGCGTG-3'
ACTAGAGAACCCACTGCTTACTGGCTTATCGAAATTAATACGACTCACTATAGGGAGACCCAAGCTTATG
CTGCTGCCCGTCCCCCTGCTGCTGGGCCTGCTGGGCGCCGCCGCCGACGTGAGCAAGGGCGAGGAGCTGT
TCACCGGGGTGGTGCCCATCCTGGTCGAGCTGGACGGCGACGTAAACGGCCACAAGTTCAGCGTGTCCGG
CGAGGGCGAGGGCGATGCCACCTACGGCAAGCTGACCCTGAAGTTCATCTGCACCACCGGCAAGCTGCCC
GTGCCCTGGCCCACCCTCGTGACCACCCTGTCCTGGGGCGTGCAGTGCTTCGCCCGCTACCCCGACCACA
TGAAGCAGCACGACTTCTTCAAGTCCGCCATGCCCGAAGGCTACGTCCAGGAGCGCACCATCTTCTTCAA
GGACGACGGCAACTACAAGACCCGCGCCGAGGTGAAGTTCGAGGGCGACACCCTGGTGAACCGCATCGAG
CTGAAGGGCATCGACTTCAAGGAGGACGGCAACATCCTGGGGCACAAGCTGGAGTACAACTACATCAGCG
ACAACGTCTATATCACCGCCGACAAGCAGAAGAACGGCATCAAGGCCAACTTCAAGATCCGCCACAACAT
CGAGGACGGCGGCGTGCAGCTCGCCGACCACTACCAGCAGAACACCCCCATCGGCGACGGCCCCGTGCTG
CTGCCCGACAACCACTACCTGAGCACCCAGTCCAAGCTGAGCAAAGACCCCAACGAGAAGCGCGATCACA
TGGTCCTGCTGGAGTTCGTGACCGCCGCCCGCATGCATGACCAACTGACAGAAGAGCAGATTGCAAAATT
CAAAGAAGCCTTCTCATTATTCGACAAGGATGGGGACGGCACCATCACCACAAAGGAACTTGGCACCGTT
ATGAGGTCGCTT
